>Addgene plasmid #231934 | pcDNA5-ZNF207_∆polar_-3xFLAG | addgene full sequence | sequence record 461154 | Addgene NGS Result
TTGCAGGATCGCCGCGGCTCCGGGCGTATATGCTCCGCATTGGTCTTGACCAACTCTATCAGAGCTTGGT
TGACGGCAATTTCGATGATGCAGCTTGGGCGCAGGGTCGATGCGACGCAATCGTCCGATCCGGAGCCGGG
ACTGTCGGGCGTACACAAATCGCCCGCAGAAGCGCGGCCGTCTGGACCGATGGCTGTGTAGAAGTACTCG
CCGATAGTGGAAACCGACGCCCCAGCACTCGTCCGAGGGCAAAGGAATAGCACGTACTACGAGATTTCGA
TTCCACCGCCGCCTTCTATGAAAGGTTGGGCTTCGGAATCGTTTTCCGGGACGCCGGCTGGATGATCCTC
CAGCGCGGGGATCTCATGCTGGAGTTCTTCGCCCACCCCAACTTGTTTATTGCAGCTTATAATGGTTACA
AATAAAGCAATAGCATCACAAATTTCACAAATAAAGCATTTTTTTCACTGCATTCTAGTTGTGGTTTGTC
CAAACTCATCAATGTATCTTATCATGTCTGTATACCGTCGACCTCTAGCTAGAGCTTGGCGTAATCATGG
TCATAGCTGTTTCCTGTGTGAAATTGTTATCCGCTCACAATTCCACACAACATACGAGCCGGAAGCATAA
AGTGTAAAGCCTGGGGTGCCTAATGAGTGAGCTAACTCACATTAATTGCGTTGCGCTCACTGCCCGCTTT
CCAGTCGGGAAACCTGTCGTGCCAGCTGCATTAATGAATCGGCCAACGCGCGGGGAGAGGCGGTTTGCGT
ATTGGGCGCTCTTCCGCTTCCTCGCTCACTGACTCGCTGCGCTCGGTCGTTCGGCTGCGGCGAGCGGTAT
CAGCTCACTCAAAGGCGGTAATACGGTTATCCACAGAATCAGGGGATAACGCAGGAAAGAACATGTGAGC
AAAAGGCCAGCAAAAGGCCAGGAACCGTAAAAAGGCCGCGTTGCTGGCGTTTTTCCATAGGCTCCGCCCC
CCTGACGAGCATCACAAAAATCGACGCTCAAGTCAGAGGTGGCGAAACCCGACAGGACTATAAAGATACC
AGGCGTTTCCCCCTGGAAGCTCCCTCGTGCGCTCTCCTGTTCCGACCCTGCCGCTTACCGGATACCTGTC
CGCCTTTCTCCCTTCGGGAAGCGTGGCGCTTTCTCATAGCTCACGCTGTAGGTATCTCAGTTCGGTGTAG
GTCGTTCGCTCCAAGCTGGGCTGTGTGCACGAACCCCCCGTTCAGCCCGACCGCTGCGCCTTATCCGGTA
ACTATCGTCTTGAGTCCAACCCGGTAAGACACGACTTATCGCCACTGGCAGCAGCCACTGGTAACAGGAT
TAGCAGAGCGAGGTATGTAGGCGGTGCTACAGAGTTCTTGAAGTGGTGGCCTAACTACGGCTACACTAGA
AGAACAGTATTTGGTATCTGCGCTCTGCTGAAGCCAGTTACCTTCGGAAAAAGAGTTGGTAGCTCTTGAT
CCGGCAAACAAACCACCGCTGGTAGCGGTGGTTTTTTTGTTTGCAAGCAGCAGATTACGCGCAGAAAAAA
AGGATCTCAAGAAGATCCTTTGATCTTTTCTACGGGGTCTGACGCTCAGTGGAACGAAAACTCACGTTAA
GGGATTTTGGTCATGAGATTATCAAAAAGGATCTTCACCTAGATCCTTTTAAATTAAAAATGAAGTTTTA
AATCAATCTAAAGTATATATGAGTAAACTTGGTCTGACAGTTACCAATGCTTAATCAGTGAGGCACCTAT
CTCAGCGATCTGTCTATTTCGTTCATCCATAGTTGCCTGACTCCCCGTCGTGTAGATAACTACGATACGG
GAGGGCTTACCATCTGGCCCCAGTGCTGCAATGATACCGCGAGACCCACGCTCACCGGCTCCAGATTTAT
CAGCAATAAACCAGCCAGCCGGAAGGGCCGAGCGCAGAAGTGGTCCTGCAACTTTATCCGCCTCCATCCA
GTCTATTAATTGTTGCCGGGAAGCTAGAGTAAGTAGTTCGCCAGTTAATAGTTTGCGCAACGTTGTTGCC
ATTGCTACAGGCATCGTGGTGTCACGCTCGTCGTTTGGTATGGCTTCATTCAGCTCCGGTTCCCAACGAT
CAAGGCGAGTTACATGATCCCCCATGTTGTGCAAAAAAGCGGTTAGCTCCTTCGGTCCTCCGATCGTTGT
CAGAAGTAAGTTGGCCGCAGTGTTATCACTCATGGTTATGGCAGCACTGCATAATTCTCTTACTGTCATG
CCATCCGTAAGATGCTTTTCTGTGACTGGTGAGTACTCAACCAAGTCATTCTGAGAATAGTGTATGCGGC
GACCGAGTTGCTCTTGCCCGGCGTCAATACGGGATAATACCGCGCCACATAGCAGAACTTTAAAAGTGCT
CATCATTGGAAAACGTTCTTCGGGGCGAAAACTCTCAAGGATCTTACCGCTGTTGAGATCCAGTTCGATG
TAACCCACTCGTGCACCCAACTGATCTTCAGCATCTTTTACTTTCACCAGCGTTTCTGGGTGAGCAAAAA
CAGGAAGGCAAAATGCCGCAAAAAAGGGAATAAGGGCGACACGGAAATGTTGAATACTCATACTCTTCCT
TTTTCAATATTATTGAAGCATTTATCAGGGTTATTGTCTCATGAGCGGATACATATTTGAATGTATTTAG
AAAAATAAACAAATAGGGGTTCCGCGCACATTTCCCCGAAAAGTGCCACCTGACGTCGACGGATCGGGAG
ATCTCCCGATCCCCTATGGTGCACTCTCAGTACAATCTGCTCTGATGCCGCATAGTTAAGCCAGTATCTG
CTCCCTGCTTGTGTGTTGGAGGTCGCTGAGTAGTGCGCGAGCAAAATTTAAGCTACAACAAGGCAAGGCT
TGACCGACAATTGCATGAAGAATCTGCTTAGGGTTAGGCGTTTTGCGCTGCTTCGCGATGTACGGGCCAG
ATATACGCGTTGACATTGATTATTGACTAGTTATTAATAGTAATCAATTACGGGGTCATTAGTTCATAGC
CCATATATGGAGTTCCGCGTTACATAACTTACGGTAAATGGCCCGCCTGGCTGACCGCCCAACGACCCCC
GCCCATTGACGTCAATAATGACGTATGTTCCCATAGTAACGCCAATAGGGACTTTCCATTGACGTCAATG
GGTGGAGTATTTACGGTAAACTGCCCACTTGGCAGTACATCAAGTGTATCATATGCCAAGTACGCCCCCT
ATTGACGTCAATGACGGTAAATGGCCCGCCTGGCATTATGCCCAGTACATGACCTTATGGGACTTTCCTA
CTTGGCAGTACATCTACGTATTAGTCATCGCTATTACCATGGTGATGCGGTTTTGGCAGTACATCAATGG
GCGTGGATAGCGGTTTGACTCACGGGGATTTCCAAGTCTCCACCCCATTGACGTCAATGGGAGTTTGTTT
TGGCACCAAAATCAACGGGACTTTCCAAAATGTCGTAACAACTCCGCCCCATTGACGCAAATGGGCGGTA
GGCGTGTACGGTGGGAGGTCTATATAAGCAGAGCTCTCCCTATCAGTGATAGAGATCTCCCTATCAGTGA
TAGAGATCGTCGACGAGCTCGTTTAGTGAACCGTCAGATCGCCTGGAGACGCCATCCACGCTGTTTTGAC
CTCCATAGAAGACACCGGGACCGATCCAGCCTCCGGACTCTAGCGTTTAAACTTAAGCTTGGTACCGAGC
TCGGATCCACTAGTCCAGTGTGGTGGAATTCTGCAGATATCAACAAGTTTGTACAAAAAAGCAGGCTTCA
TGGGTCGCAAGAAGAAGAAGCAGCTGAAGCCGTGGTGCTGGTATTGTAATAGAGATTTTGATGATGAGAA
GATCCTTATTCAGCACCAAAAAGCAAAGCATTTTAAATGCCATATATGTCACAAGAAATTGTATACAGGA
CCTGGCTTAGCTATTCATTGCATGCAGGTACATAAAGAAACAATAGATGCCGTACCAAATGCAATACCTG
GAAGAACAGACATAGAGTTGGAAATATATGGTATGGAAGGTATTCCAGAAAAAGACATGGATGAAAGACG
ACGACTTCTTGAACAGAAAACACAAGAAAGTCAAAAAAAGAAGCAACAAGATGATTCTGATGAATATGAT
GATGACGACTCTGCAGCCTCAACTTCATTTCAGCCACAGCCTGTTCAACCTCAGCAAGGTTATATTCCTC
CAATGGCACAGCCAGGACTGCCACCAGTACCAGGAGCACCAGGAATGCCTCCAGGCATACCTCCATTAAT
GCCAGGTGTTCCTCCTCTGATGCCAGGAATGCCACCAGTTATGCCAGGCATGCCACCTGGATTGCATCAT
CAGAGAAAATACACCCAGTCATTTTGCGGTGAAAACATAATGATGCCAATGGGTGGAATGATGCCACCTG
GACCAGGAATACCACCTCTGATGCCTGGAATGCCACCAGGTATGCCCCCACCTGTTCCACGTCCTGGAAT
TCCTCCAATGACTCAAGCACAGGCTGTTTCAGCGCCAGGTATTCTTAATAGACCACCTGCACCAACAGCA
ACTGTACCTGCCCCACAGCCTCCAGTTACTAAGCCTCTTTTCCCCAGTGCTGGACAGATGGGGACACCTG
TCACAAGCTCAAGTACAGCTTCATCCAATTCAGAAAGTCTGTCTGCATCTTCTAAAGCTCTGTTTCCTAG
CACAGCACAAGCTCAGGCAGCTGTCCAAGGACCTGTTGGTACATTGATCCATCCAGATGAGGATATATCC
CTGGAAGAGAGAAGGGCACAGTTACCTAAGTATCAACGTAATCTTCCTCGGCCAGGACAGGCCCCCATCG
GTAATCCACCAGTTGGACCAATTGGAGGTATGATGCCACCACAGCCAGGCATCCCACAGCAACAAGGAAT
GAGACCCCCAATGCCACCTCATGGTCAGTATGGTGGTCATCATCAAGGCATGCCAGGATACCTTCCTGGT
GCTATGCCCCCGTATGGGCAGGGACCGCCAATGGTGCCCCCTTACCAGGGTGGGCCTCCTCGACCTCCGA
TGGGAATGAGACCTCCTGTAATGTCGCAAGGTGGCCGTTACAACCCAGCTTTCTTGTACAAAGTGGTGAT
GGGCTGCAGGAATTCGATATCAAGCTTAGGTGGAATGGACTACAAGGACCACGACGGTGACTACAAGGAC
CACGACATCGACTACAAGGACGACGACGACAAGTAGCTCGAGTCTAGAGGGCCCGTTTAAACCCGCTGAT
CAGCCTCGACTGTGCCTTCTAGTTGCCAGCCATCTGTTGTTTGCCCCTCCCCCGTGCCTTCCTTGACCCT
GGAAGGTGCCACTCCCACTGTCCTTTCCTAATAAAATGAGGAAATTGCATCGCATTGTCTGAGTAGGTGT
CATTCTATTCTGGGGGGTGGGGTGGGGCAGGACAGCAAGGGGGAGGATTGGGAAGACAATAGCAGGCATG
CTGGGGATGCGGTGGGCTCTATGGCTTCTGAGGCGGAAAGAACCAGCTGGGGCTCTAGGGGGTATCCCC
[124 nt withheld, positions 5530-5653]
C
[91 nt withheld, positions 5655-5745]
AGGGTGATGGTTCACGTACCTAGAAGTTCCTATTCCGAAGTTCCTATTCTCTAGAAAGTATAGGAACTTC
CTTGGCCAAAAAGCCTGAACTCACCGCGACGTCTGTCGAGAAGTTTCTGATCGAAAAGTTCGACAGCGTC
TCCGACCTGATGCAGCTCTCGGAGGGCGAAGAATCTCGTGCTTTCAGCTTCGATGTAGGAGGGCGTGGAT
ATGTCCTGCGGGTAAATAGCTGCGCCGATGGTTTCTACAAAGATCGTTATGTTTATCGGCACTTTGCATC
GGCCGCGCTCCCGATTCCGGAAGTGCTTGACATTGGGGAATTCAGCGAGAGCCTGACCTATTGCATCTCC
CGCCGTGCACAGGGTGTCACGTTGCAAGACCTGCCTGAAACCGAACTGCCCGCTGTTCTGCAGCCGGTCG
CGGAGGCCATGGATGCGATCGCTGCGGCCGATCTTAGCCAGACGAGCGGGTTCGGCCCATTCGGACCGCA
AGGAATCGGTCAATACACTACATGGCGTGATTTCATATGCGCGATTGCTGATCCCCATGTGTATCACTGG
CAAACTGTGATGGACGACACCGTCAGTGCGTCCGTCGCGCAGGCTCTCGATGAGCTGATGCTTTGGGCCG
AGGACTGCCCCGAAGTCCGGCACCTCGTGCACGCGGATTTCGGCTCCAACAATGTCCTGACGGACAATGG
CCGCATAACAGCGGTCATTGACTGGAGCGAGGCGATGTTCGGGGATTCCCAATACGAGGTCGCCAACATC
TTCTTCTGGAGGCCGTGGTTGGCTTGTATGGAGCAGCAGACGCGCTACTTCGAGCGGAGGCATCCGGAGC
Features (pLannotate 1.2.2; 25 found; start..end, strand, type, name):
    270..395     +  CDS            ble (fragment): BLE_KLEPN - Experimental evidence at protein level: Swiss-Prot protein existence level 1. Binding protein with a strong affinity to the bleomycin family of antibiotics. Binds to CL990; an antimitotic-antibiotic compound. From Klebsiella pneumoniae.
    390..511     +  polyA_signal   SV40 poly(A) signal: SV40 polyadenylation signal
    584..600     -  protein_bind   lac operator: The lac repressor binds to the lac operator to inhibit transcription in E. coli. This inhibition can be relieved by adding lactose or isopropyl-β-D-thiogalactopyranoside (IPTG). lac repressor encoded by lacI
    608..638     -  promoter       lac promoter: promoter for the E. coli lac operon
    653..674     -  protein_bind   CAP binding site: CAP binding activates transcription in the presence of cAMP. E. coli catabolite activator protein
    687..779     -  CDS            lacI (fragment): lac repressor; lacI; The lac repressor binds to the lac operator to inhibit transcription in E. coli. This inhibition can be relieved by adding lactose or isopropyl-β-D-thiogalactopyranoside (IPTG).
    962..1550    -  rep_origin     ori: high-copy-number ColE1/pMB1/pBR322/pUC origin of replication
   1721..2581    -  CDS            AmpR: β-lactamase; bla; confers resistance to ampicillin, carbenicillin, and related antibiotics
   2582..2686    -  promoter       AmpR promoter: bla
   2745..2797    -  misc_feature   bom (fragment): basis of mobility region from pBR322
   2952..3331    +  enhancer       CMV enhancer: human cytomegalovirus immediate early enhancer
   3332..3535    +  promoter       CMV promoter: human cytomegalovirus (CMV) immediate early promoter
   3537..3556    +  promoter       PLtetO-1 promoter (fragment): modified phage lambda PL promoter with tet operator sites (Lutz and Bujard, 1997)
   3558..3577    +  promoter       PLtetO-1 promoter (fragment): modified phage lambda PL promoter with tet operator sites (Lutz and Bujard, 1997)
   3585..3618    +  promoter       TRE3GV promoter (fragment): 3rd-generation Tet-responsive promoter that can be activated by binding of Tet-On® 3G, optimized for retroviral and lentiviral vectors
   3753..3777    +  protein_bind   attB1: mutant version of attB; recombination site for the Gateway® BP reaction BP Clonase™
   3780..5081    +  CDS            ZNF207 (fragment): ZN207_HUMAN - Also known as BUGZ From Homo sapiens (Human).
   5083..5107    -  protein_bind   attB2: mutant version of attB; recombination site for the Gateway® BP reaction BP Clonase™
   5111..5138    +  misc_feature   MCS (fragment): pBluescript multiple cloning site
   5193..5213    +  CDS            FLAG (fragment): FLAG® epitope tag, followed by an enterokinase cleavage site
   5260..5484    +  polyA_signal   bGH poly(A) signal: bovine growth hormone polyadenylation signal
   5488..5509    +  promoter       SV40 promoter (fragment): SV40 enhancer and early promoter
   5530..5763    +  rep_origin     f1 ori (fragment) (sequence partly withheld): f1 bacteriophage origin of replication; arrow indicates direction of (+) strand synthesis
   5768..5815    +  protein_bind   FRT: FLP-mediated recombination occurs in the 8-bp core sequence TCTAGAAA (Turan and Bode, 2011). FLP recombinase from the Saccharomyces cerevisiae 2μ plasmid
   5823..260     +  CDS            HygR (across the origin): aminoglycoside phosphotransferase from E. coli; aph(4)-Ia; confers resistance to hygromycin
