[The description below was written by a language model from this plasmid's Addgene catalogue record and pLannotate feature annotations shown in this document.]
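Description:
pcDNA5-ZNF207_∆polar_-3xFLAG is a mammalian expression plasmid built on the pcDNA5/FRT/TO backbone and intended for making isogenic, doxycycline-inducible stable cell lines through the Flp-In system. In bacteria it is maintained as a high-copy plasmid through a ColE1/pUC-type origin and selected with ampicillin via the β-lactamase gene. The annotation also picks up short remnants of other elements (lac promoter/operator, f1 ori, ble, SV40 promoter fragments), which appear to be backbone leftovers rather than functional units.

The payload is human ZNF207 (also known as BuGZ) carrying a deletion designated ∆polar. The record does not define the exact residues removed, and the annotated coding region is flagged as a fragment of the native protein, consistent with a deletion. The open reading frame was introduced by Gateway cloning and sits between attB1 and attB2 sites, followed by a C-terminal FLAG tag (3xFLAG by name, although only a partial FLAG match is annotated) and the bovine growth hormone polyadenylation signal. Transcription is driven by the CMV enhancer and promoter followed by tet operator sequences (the CMV/TO arrangement). In cells expressing the Tet repressor, the promoter is held off until tetracycline or doxycycline releases the repressor.

Downstream lies an FRT site placed directly ahead of a hygromycin resistance coding sequence with an SV40 polyadenylation signal. This marker lacks its own functional promoter, so hygromycin resistance arises only after FLP-mediated recombination places it at the genomic FRT site of a Flp-In host line. The associated work concerns ZNF207 as a regulator of aberrant LMNA splicing in progeria, and this mutant presumably serves to test the contribution of the deleted region.
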