Addgene plasmid #231934: pcDNA5-ZNF207_∆polar_-3xFLAG
Purpose: Vector for generating Flp-In cell lines allowing dox-inducible mammalian expression of ZNF207_∆polar_3xFLAG
Depositing lab: Thomas Gonatopoulos-Pournatzis. Depositing organization: National Cancer Institute (NCI). Publication: RNA-coupled CRISPR screens reveal ZNF207 as a regulator of LMNA aberrant splicing in progeria. Behera AK, Kim JJ, Kordale S, Pekovic F, Damodaran AP, Kumari B, Vidak S, Dickson E, Xiao MS, Duncan G, Andresson T, Misteli T, Valkov E, Gonatopoulos-Pournatzis T. Mol Cell. 2026 Jan 8;86(1):41-59.e15. doi: 10.1016/j.molcel.2025.12.003. Epub 2025 Dec 30. PubMed 41475346.
Backbone
  Vector backbone: pcDNA5/FRT/TO
  Vector type: Mammalian Expression
  Selectable markers: Hygromycin, only when integrated into FlpIn FRT site
Growth in bacteria
  Bacterial resistance: Ampicillin, 100 μg/mL
  Growth temperature: 37°C
  Growth strain: DH5alpha
  Copy number: High Copy
Gene/Insert
  Gene/Insert name: ZNF207
  Species: H. sapiens (human)
  Mutation: ∆polar
  Entrez Gene: ZNF207 (a.k.a. BuGZ, hBuGZ)
  Promoter: CMV/TO inducible promoter
  Tag / fusion protein: FLAG (C terminal on insert)
  Cloning method: Gateway Cloning
Terms and licenses: Academic/Nonprofit Terms; Industry Terms: Not Available to Industry
Depositor comments: Please visit https://doi.org/10.1101/2025.04.25.648738 for bioRxiv preprint.
How to cite: pcDNA5-ZNF207_∆polar_-3xFLAG was a gift from Thomas Gonatopoulos-Pournatzis (Addgene plasmid # 231934 ; http://n2t.net/addgene:231934 ; RRID:Addgene_231934)
